# Supplementary material for: Efficient precision editing of endogenous Chlamydomonas reinhardtii genes with CRISPR-Cas
Source: Cell Rep Methods. 2023 Aug 22;3(8):100562. doi: 10.1016/j.crmeth.2023.100562 (PMC10475843; doi:10.1016/j.crmeth.2023.100562)
Supplement: Data S1. Genomic regions of all mutant lines produced in the scope of this work, as well as vector maps of the plasmids and guide sequences used in the mutagenesis process, related to Figures 1, 2, and 4 [file mmc3.zip › vectors/donorVectors/IFT46-crmApple.gb]

LOCUS       IFT46-crmApple_publication       11097 bp ds-DNA     circular     22-MAR-2023
DEFINITION  Red fluorescent tag for IFT46.
ACCESSION   urn.local.adrian.eg-g20c60r
KEYWORDS    .
SOURCE      .
  ORGANISM  .
COMMENT     IFT46-HA3-HIS10-PAR from 1 to 10530                                
            IFT46-Eos3-PAR from 1 to 11067                                     
            IFT46-MT-PAR from 1 to 10740                                       
            /Volumes/bogdanova/sequences/IFT/IFT46-SNAP.ape from 1 to 10947    
            ApEinfo:methylated:1.
FEATURES             Location/Qualifiers
     rep_origin      complement(3..458)
     rep_origin      13..453
     CDS             complement(460..528)
                     /locus_tag="LacZ alpha"
     regulatory      626..643
                     /note="Geneious type: promoter"
                     /locus_tag="T7 in DR274"
     regulatory      695..1508
                     /note="Geneious type: promoter"
                     /locus_tag="PSAD promoter"
                     /standard_name="PSAD"
     gene            1734..>5466
                     /gene="CHLRE_05g241637v5"
                     /locus_tag="IFT46"
                     /note="hypothetical protein"
     CDS             join(1971..2006,2146..2211,2300..2363,2455..2550,
                     2742..2794,3022..3093,3616..3738,4218..4374,4590..4735,
                     4984..5114,5358..6177)
                     /gene="CHLRE_05g241637v5"
                     /protein_id="PNW83496"
                     /note="transcript_id=PNW83496"
                     /db_xref="Uniprot/SWISSPROT:A2T2X4"
                     /db_xref="RefSeq_peptide:XP_001691140.1"
                     /db_xref="Uniprot/SPTREMBL:A0A2K3DSI4"
                     /db_xref="EMBL:DQ787426"
                     /db_xref="GO:0005515"
                     /db_xref="GO:0005737"
                     /db_xref="GO:0005737"
                     /db_xref="GO:0005813"
                     /db_xref="GO:0005813"
                     /db_xref="GO:0005856"
                     /db_xref="GO:0005929"
                     /db_xref="GO:0005929"
                     /db_xref="GO:0008022"
                     /db_xref="GO:0008022"
                     /db_xref="GO:0015031"
                     /db_xref="GO:0015031"
                     /db_xref="GO:0030992"
                     /db_xref="GO:0030992"
                     /db_xref="GO:0030992"
                     /db_xref="GO:0030992"
                     /db_xref="GO:0031514"
                     /db_xref="GO:0031514"
                     /db_xref="GO:0031514"
                     /db_xref="GO:0031514"
                     /db_xref="GO:0031647"
                     /db_xref="GO:0031647"
                     /db_xref="GO:0035082"
                     /db_xref="GO:0035082"
                     /db_xref="GO:0036064"
                     /db_xref="GO:0042073"
                     /db_xref="GO:0042073"
                     /db_xref="GO:0042073"
                     /db_xref="GO:0042073"
                     /db_xref="GO:0042073"
                     /db_xref="GO:0042995"
                     /db_xref="GO:0044782"
                     /db_xref="GO:0044782"
                     /db_xref="GO:0050821"
                     /db_xref="GO:0050821"
                     /db_xref="GO:0060170"
                     /db_xref="GO:0060170"
                     /db_xref="GO:0060271"
                     /db_xref="GO:0060271"
                     /db_xref="GO:0060271"
                     /db_xref="GO:0060285"
                     /db_xref="GO:0060285"
                     /db_xref="GO:0097546"
                     /db_xref="GO:0097546"
                     /db_xref="GO:1902017"
                     /db_xref="GO:1902017"
                     /db_xref="protein_id:EDO96191.1"
                     /db_xref="protein_id:PNW83496"
                     /db_xref="protein_id:PNW83496.1"
                     /db_xref="Reactome:R-HSA-5620924"
                     /db_xref="STRING:3055.EDO96191"
                     /db_xref="UniParc:UPI0000EFDF87"
                     /db_xref="UniParc:UPI0000EFDF87"
     misc_feature    5467..6174
                     /note="Geneious type: Tag"
                     /standard_name="cr_mApple"
     misc_feature    complement(6839..6919)
                     /locus_tag="pCC1Fos-h/a-R(1)"
     regulatory      6882..6903
                     /note="catabolite activator protein binding site"
                     /regulatory_class="other"
                     /note="Derived using Geneious Prime 2020.1.2 'Annotate
                     from Database' based on nucleotide similarity"
                     /standard_name="CAP BS"
     regulatory      6918..6948
                     /note="Geneious type: promoter"
                     /note="promoter sequence of the lac operon"
                     /regulatory_class="promoter"
                     /note="Derived using Geneious Prime 2020.1.2 'Annotate
                     from Database' based on nucleotide similarity"
                     /standard_name="lac"
     misc_feature    complement(6929..6940)
                     /note="C-tag used for protein purification"
                     /note="Derived using Geneious Prime 2020.1.2 'Annotate
                     from Database' based on protein similarity"
                     /standard_name="C"
     misc_binding    6952..6974
                     /locus_tag="LacO"
     regulatory      7017..7033
                     /note="Geneious type: promoter"
                     /note="T3 RNA polymerase promoter"
                     /regulatory_class="promoter"
                     /note="Derived using Geneious Prime 2020.1.2 'Annotate
                     from Database' based on nucleotide similarity"
                     /standard_name="T3"
     5'UTR           7085..7211
                     /locus_tag="hsp70 promoter"
     misc_feature    7183..7188
                     /locus_tag="BtgZI(6)"
     regulatory      7369..7584
                     /note="Geneious type: promoter"
                     /locus_tag="rbcS2 5'UTR in pMS188"
                     /standard_name="rbcS2-P"
     intron          7593..7737
                     /locus_tag="rbcS2 intron1"
                     /standard_name="rbcS2-i1"
     misc_feature    7595
                     /note="Geneious type: mismatch"
                     /standard_name="C/T"
     CDS             7780..8583
                     /locus_tag="aph VIII"
                     /standard_name="aphVIII"
     3'UTR           8658..8890
                     /locus_tag="rbcS2 3' UTR"
                     /standard_name="rbcS2-T"
     regulatory      complement(8911..8927)
                     /note="Geneious type: promoter"
                     /note="T3 RNA polymerase promoter"
                     /regulatory_class="promoter"
                     /note="Derived using Geneious Prime 2020.1.2 'Annotate
                     from Database' based on nucleotide similarity"
                     /standard_name="T3"
     misc_feature    8928
                     /note="Geneious type: mismatch"
                     /standard_name="C/A"
     misc_binding    complement(8970..8992)
                     /locus_tag="LacO(1)"
     misc_feature    8972..8988
                     /note="Lac operon operator"
                     /note="Derived using Geneious Prime 2020.1.2 'Annotate
                     from Database' based on nucleotide similarity"
                     /standard_name="lacO"
     regulatory      complement(8996..9026)
                     /note="Geneious type: promoter"
                     /note="promoter sequence of the lac operon"
                     /regulatory_class="promoter"
                     /note="Derived using Geneious Prime 2020.1.2 'Annotate
                     from Database' based on nucleotide similarity"
                     /standard_name="lac"
     misc_feature    9004..9015
                     /note="C-tag used for protein purification"
                     /note="Derived using Geneious Prime 2020.1.2 'Annotate
                     from Database' based on protein similarity"
                     /standard_name="C"
     misc_feature    9025..9105
                     /locus_tag="pCC1Fos-h/a-R"
     regulatory      9041..9062
                     /note="catabolite activator protein binding site"
                     /regulatory_class="other"
                     /note="Derived using Geneious Prime 2020.1.2 'Annotate
                     from Database' based on nucleotide similarity"
                     /standard_name="CAP BS"
     rep_origin      complement(9350..9938)
     CDS             complement(10109..10969)
                     /note="confers ampicillin resistance"
                     /product="beta-lactamase"
                     /gene="bla"
                     /note="Derived using Geneious Prime 2020.1.2 'Annotate
                     from Database' based on nucleotide similarity"
                     /standard_name="ampR"
     regulatory      complement(10970..11074)
                     /note="Geneious type: promoter"
                     /note="Promoter for ampicillin resistance gene
                     (b-lactamase)"
                     /regulatory_class="promoter"
                     /note="Derived using Geneious Prime 2020.1.2 'Annotate
                     from Database' based on nucleotide similarity"
                     /standard_name="amp"
ORIGIN      
        1 ctaaattgta agcgttaata ttttgttaaa attcgcgtta aatttttgtt aaatcagctc
       61 attttttaac caataggccg aaatcggcaa aatcccttat aaatcaaaag aatagaccga
      121 gatagggtnn nnnnnnnnnn nnnnnnnnnn nnnnnnnnnn nnnnnaaaga acgtggactc
      181 caacgtcaaa ggnnnnnnnn nnnnnnnnnn nnnnnnnnnn nnnnnnnnnn nnnnnnnnnn
      241 ntnnnnnnnn nnnnnnnnnn nnnnnnnnnn nnnnnnnnnn nnnnnnnnnn nnnnnnnnnn
      301 nnnnnnnnnn nnnnnnnnnn nnnnnnnnnn nnngnnnnnn nnnnnnnnnn nnnnnnnnnn
      361 nnnnnnnnnn nnnnnnnnnn nnnnnnnnnn nnnnnnnnnn nnnnnnnnnn nnnnnnnnnn
      421 nnnnnnnnnn nnnnnnnnnn nnnnnnnnnn nnnnnnnncc cattcgccat tcaggctgcg
      481 caactgttgg gaagggcgat cggtgcgggc ctcttcgcta ttacgccagc tggcgaaagg
      541 gggatgtgct gcaaggcgat taagttgggt aacgccaggg ttttcccagt cacgacgttg
      601 taaaacgacg gccagtgagc gcgcgtaata cgactcacta tagggcgaat tggagctcca
      661 ccgcggtggc ggccgctcta gaactagtgg atcccacaca cctgcccgtc tgcctgacag
      721 gaagtgaacg catgtcgagg gaggcctcac caatcgtcac acgagccctc gtcagaaaca
      781 cgtctccgcc acgctctccc tctcacggcc gaccccgcag cccttttgcc ctttcctagg
      841 ccaccgacag gacccaggcg ctctcagcat gcctcaacaa cccgtactcg tgccagcggt
      901 gcccttgtgc tggtgatcgc ttggaagcgc atgcgaagac gaaggggcgg agcaggcggc
      961 ctggctgttc gaagggctcg ccgccagttc gggtgccttt ctccacgcgc gcctccacac
     1021 ctaccgatgc gtgaaggcag gcaaatgctc atgtttgccc gaactcggag tccttaaaaa
     1081 gccgcttctt gtcgtcgttc cgagacatgt tagcagatcg cagtgccacc tttcctgacg
     1141 cgctcggccc catattcgga cgcaattgtc atttgtagca caattggagc aaatctggcg
     1201 aggcagtagg cttttaagtt gcaaggcgag agagcaaagt gggacgcggc gtgattattg
     1261 gtatttacgc gacggcccgg cgcgttagcg gcccttcccc caggccaggg acgattatgt
     1321 atcaatattg ttgcgttcgg gcactcgtgc gagggctcct gcgggctggg gagggggatc
     1381 tgggaattgg aggtacgacc gagatggctt gctcgggggg aggtttcctc gccgagcaag
     1441 ccagggttag gtgttgcgct cttgactcgt tgtgcattct aggaccccac tgctactcac
     1501 aacaagccca tatgtgtgct ccaatgacca aagagatagg acatagaaat gacatgcaca
     1561 gttgtcgagt agtttagtcg ccaaggtccc tccattacaa tcagttgcat tcaacgggga
     1621 actcaagggg aacctcatgg ggccaggagg ggtgactgcg tgccatgccg caattgcagg
     1681 aggcaccgaa ccgcagccga tacagagttg tgcagggcaa ccttgagctt atagatagaa
     1741 aacatttcag gacgggctct gttccccgag ttgcgttttc gcaagacctg ctgttggccg
     1801 cgggcccacg agcaattatc aacatatacc acttattaga tcaagtatta tctacctgaa
     1861 tgacctaggt gcaaggggca ggctgcttgc gtttgttacg caagccttgg aatttccttt
     1921 gtgacctgcc cggcgaggac ttggacctga cataggagca agcagcagcc atggatgact
     1981 ctatggacta ccctgaccgc gacggggtga gcgagagcga ggggcccaac cgcgttgaat
     2041 gcgacttgca gccggggctg ggacccgcct ttcatgctcc catgcatttg aaagccacag
     2101 atgaagtgct ttgtattcag taatcatgct gtcctctctt tacaggacga cctggaccag
     2161 ttccagggca ccgcgcgctc gcaggtcgtg cagaaccagc cgcacgacga ggtatgtgct
     2221 aatgatggca tgtttagctt ctgtgcatgt gctttgtctt tggctcgctc atttgcgtga
     2281 ccacatgtcc ctctcgcagg aggtgaacct gagtgagtcg gagagcttcg cgggagcgga
     2341 tgagcctcca gctgcgccta gaggtacttg aacgatgtca gcgtgaccgt cggcgccttg
     2401 cttctgccgc tctgccaggt tccgatggcc gttcctcccc accacctccc acagatgcgt
     2461 cgctcataga gtcacacgac atggacgagg ggccagctgc tccagcgcgg acactctcac
     2521 caacgggcta tgaggctgga aagcacgcac gtaggtctat gaggcggagg ggtgcacagg
     2581 gtttggcagt gagggtgtgg tttcatgggg tctggggtac acgccactgg gggccgtgaa
     2641 aaggacgctt tggtgacgtg ggcatcaggt tctatggcgt gacacgctgt gccaccagag
     2701 tttgaatcgc tgcccgacgt tgtccgtgcc ctcccctgca gctggcggca tcgccaactc
     2761 ggacgaggca ccgccgggtg cttacaacgc acaggtccgt gggttgcgat gctgttcgtc
     2821 cagctgcctg ggggttacat tcatggttaa ataagaagtg aaggcgtagc caggggggaa
     2881 tagtgccgtg agccacaatg cagctcatcc ggcgcatggc gcggtgcgcc gagcaggcac
     2941 cgcatgtgcg atgcttgcta acatgctccc agctggccgt ccctgatccg acacgccgtg
     3001 ctgctatgcc cactcgcaca ggagtacaag cacctgaacg tgggcgagga cgtgcgcgag
     3061 ctgttctcct acatcggccg ctacaagccg caggtgggta cagttctagt agtctagtgc
     3121 gaatctgtga ggccgtaccg gcagggtcag ggcaagggcc gctacgagcc gcaggcgggt
     3181 acagctctac ggtagtagta gtccagtgag cagctttgag gtcctgccgc cagagtcagg
     3241 gtcaggacag ggccagtgtc agggttgccg ggtgcgggtc accgagtgag ggctggagcc
     3301 taagaggcag ggcggcgatg tccattgttg ccagcagtgt gtgtgtgtgt gtctgcaaga
     3361 ggcgtatgcg gtgtgcgagc acaggcaacg cacccatgcg tgcgcagcat cccatgggag
     3421 gcgcacagtc catcgcaggg gcaccgcgcc gccctgcctt tgaattgcgg gaggtcgcgg
     3481 ccaagccgct cgcgccctcg actcccctcg tcccctcgct tacccctgcc cgtcgcccac
     3541 accccatgcc cgcctaccct ccaacccctc ttgccttccc tctccccttg cgcttttctt
     3601 ctcccacccg ctcagacggt ggagctggac acgcgcatca agcccttcat ccctgactac
     3661 atccccgcgg tgggcggcat cgacgagttc atcaaggtgc cgcgacccga caccaagccc
     3721 gactacctgg ggctcaaggt gcggggggag ggggggcagc gcggcgcgcg caaagggggc
     3781 gcgggagctg tagacaaggg cgggcggcgg cggggttgtt gggttggagg cgacgcagga
     3841 tatggtgacg gcagggcatg gagggctggg cttggcgcgc ggtaggggtt gcactggcac
     3901 acacaggccc cgtgccccca acacctctgt gcccgtcctt cactgacccg ccgcgtgggg
     3961 gggcccccga gtcctgactg atctcgtccc ttgcctggcc ctgtgacacc tgtaattgct
     4021 gggctcgggc atgccgtacg acacccctgc ccgctcacgg ccgccacgtg ctgacttcct
     4081 agtacaagca agagcagagg atgtgatgaa aagcaacttt gggatggctt ttatcccggc
     4141 ccccgtgtct actatgctac tgtacctggc tacgccttct cttcttaatt aattatgaat
     4201 gtatcccccg cgtgcaggtt ctggacgagc cggccgccaa gcagtcggac cccacggtgc
     4261 tgacgctgca gctgcggcag ctgtccaagg aggcgccggg cgccaaggcc gacatggtgg
     4321 ggcggctgga gcacaccgac gagaacaagg ccaagaagat ccagcagtgg atcggtgggt
     4381 gcggcggcgg cggcggcagc ggcggcgtgg ggacagaggc attacgggca ggggggcaag
     4441 gcgatgcggg gcaaggatgt gttttgcgtc gggtctttgg ggtcactgct tgccgaaccg
     4501 tttgttaaga atccgagctt acaaccaacc cgttggaaga tggtattgag agccgtcact
     4561 cagcttctgc tcctgctcct gcatcgcagc ctccatcaac gacatccaca aggccaagcc
     4621 ggccgccacc gtcaactaca gcaagcgcat gccagagatc gaggcgctga tgcaggagtg
     4681 gccgccggag gtggagacct tcctcaagac catgcacatg ccgtccggcg atgtggtggg
     4741 actggatcgg catgctagcg acattttgcg actatggtag tgcggttgcg acacggaagc
     4801 tcagcttgtc gtgtaccacc cacccacctc atctgcattg ccgcactcgc catcatcacc
     4861 gccgccctga ttctccatcc actcgccatc atccttcctt actcagtttt gtcgcgcaca
     4921 cccttggcga ctttccaccc acaccctgtc acccacgcct tccgcccccc ccctcccccg
     4981 caggagctgg acatcaggac ctacgcccgg ctggtgtgca cgctgctgga cattcccgtg
     5041 tacgacgacc ccgtggagag cctgcacgtg ctgttcacac tgtacctgga gttcaagaac
     5101 aaccccatct tcaggtgcgg ggtggggggt aattctggac caaccccata aggaaacagt
     5161 cgcggggtgg ggggcgggac agggtacagg cactggtggt ggggatggcc atgcgggcgg
     5221 tgtgagagct gggcgggttg accggtccgg gatgaggtag tgttggacgc cgctcgaggc
     5281 agctgcttgc atgtccttta ttaatatcag cggcctaact ggcgtgagct gacgtatttc
     5341 tcctcgtgca acgacaggca gcacatggag atggagaaca agctggacgg catgtcgggc
     5401 ggcggcggcg gcatgatggg cggcggcgcg gatgtgctgg gcttggatat cggctccagc
     5461 tcgggcatgg tgtccaaggg cgaggagaat aacatggcga ttatcaagga gtttatgcgg
     5521 ttcaaggtgc acatggaggg cagcgtgaat ggccacgagt tcgagatcga gggcgagggt
     5581 gaggggcgtc cttacgaggc gttccagacc gcgaagctga aggtcacgaa agggggcccg
     5641 ctgccgtttg cctgggacat cctgtcgccc cagttcatgt acggcagcaa ggtgtacatc
     5701 aagcaccccg ccgacatccc ggactacttt aagctctctt tccctgaggg ctttcggtgg
     5761 gagcgggtga tgaacttcga ggacggtggc attatccacg tcaaccagga cagctcgctg
     5821 caggacggcg tcttcatcta caaggtgaag ctgcgcggca cgaacttccc ctccgacggc
     5881 cccgtgatgc aaaagaagac gatggggtgg gaggcaagcg aggagcgcat gtacccggag
     5941 gacggtgcgc tgaagagcga gatcaagaag cgtctgaagc tgaaggatgg gggccattac
     6001 gccgcggagg tgaagacgac ctataaggct aagaagccgg tgcagctgcc aggtgcctat
     6061 atcgtggaca ttaagctcga catcgtctct cacaacgagg attacaccat cgtggagcag
     6121 tatgagcggg ccgaggggcg gcactcgacg ggcgggatgg acgagctgta caagtaagaa
     6181 ttcttagatc tcagcagctg gaccgcctgt accatggaga agagctttac ttgccgggat
     6241 ggccgatttc gctgattgat acgggatcgg agctcggagg ctttcgcgct aggggctagg
     6301 cgaagggcag tggtgaccag ggtcggtgtg gggtcggccc acggtcaatt agccacagga
     6361 ggatcagggg gaggtaggca cgtcgacttg gtttgcgacc ccgcagtttt ggcggacgtg
     6421 ctgttgtaga tgttagcgtg tgcgtgagcc agtggccaac gtgccacacc cattgagaag
     6481 accaaccaac ttactggcaa tatctgccaa tgccatactg catgtaatgg ccaggccatg
     6541 tgagagtttg ccgtgcctgc gcgcgccccg ggggcggggg ggggacgggt ggggggtagg
     6601 gggtctcacg ggaacagcac gctaggggtc aggggggggg gggggcgcag tttagctgac
     6661 cagccgtggg atgatgcacg catttgcaag gacagggtaa tcacagcagc aacatggtgg
     6721 gcttaggaca gctgtgggtc agtggacgga cggcagggga gggacggcgc agctcgggag
     6781 acagggggag acagcgtgac tgtgcacatg cagcatcaag ctaattcgat ctggcacgac
     6841 aggtttcccg actggaaagc gggcagtgag cgcaacgcaa ttaatgtgag ttagctcact
     6901 cattaggcac cccaggcttt acactttatg cttccggctc gtatgttgtg tggaattgtg
     6961 agcggataac aatttcacac aggaaacagc tatgaccatg attacgccaa gcgcgcaatt
     7021 aaccctcact aaagggaaca aaagctggag ctccaccgcg gtggcggccg ctctagacgg
     7081 cggggagctc gctgaggctt gacatgattg gtgcgtatgt ttgtatgaag ctacaggact
     7141 gatttggcgg gctatgaggg cgcgggaagc tctggaaggg ccgcgatggg gcgcgcggcg
     7201 tccagaaggc gccatacggc ccgctggcgg cacccatccg gtataaaagc ccgcgacccc
     7261 gaacggtgac ctccactttc agcgacaaac gagcacttat acatacgcga ctattctgcc
     7321 gctatacata accactcagc tagcttaaga tcccatcaag cttgcatgcc gggcgcgcca
     7381 gaaggagcgc agccaaacca ggatgatgtt tgatggggta tttgagcact tgcaaccctt
     7441 atccggaagc cccctggccc acaaaggcta ggcgccaatg caagcagttc gcatgcagcc
     7501 cctggagcgg tgccctcctg ataaaccggc cagggggcct atgttcttta cttttttaca
     7561 agagaagtca ctcaacatct taaaatggcc aggtgagtcg acgagcaagc ccggcggatc
     7621 aggcagcgtg cttgcagatt tgacttgcaa cgcccgcatt gtgtcgacga aggcttttgg
     7681 ctcctctgtc gctgtctcaa gcagcatcta accctgcgtc gccgtttcca tttgcaggat
     7741 ggccactccg ccctccccgg tgctgaagaa tttcgaagca tggacgatgc gttgcgtgca
     7801 ctgcggggtc ggtatcccgg ttgtgagtgg gttgttgtgg aggatggggc ctcgggggct
     7861 ggtgtttatc ggcttcgggg tggtgggcgg gagttgtttg tcaaggtggc agctctgggg
     7921 gccggggtgg gcttgttggg tgaggctgag cggctggtgt ggttggcgga ggtggggatt
     7981 cccgtacctc gtgttgtgga gggtggtggg gacgagaggg tcgcctggtt ggtcaccgaa
     8041 gcggttccgg ggcgtccggc cagtgcgcgg tggccgcggg agcagcggct ggacgtggcg
     8101 gtggcgctcg cggggctcgc tcgttcgctg cacgcgctgg actgggagcg gtgtccgttc
     8161 gatcgcagtc tcgcggtgac ggtgccgcag gcggcccgtg ctgtcgctga agggagcgtc
     8221 gacttggagg atctggacga ggagcggaag gggtggtcgg gggagcggct tctcgccgag
     8281 ctggagcgga ctcggcctgc ggacgaggat ctggcggttt gccacggtca cctgtgcccg
     8341 gacaacgtgc tgctcgaccc tcgtacctgc gaggtgaccg ggctgatcga cgtggggcgg
     8401 gtcggccgtg cggaccggca ctccgatctc gcgctggtgc tgcgcgagct ggcccacgag
     8461 gaggacccgt ggttcgggcc ggagtgttcc gcggcgttcc tgcgggagta cgggcgcggg
     8521 tgggatgggg cggtatcgga ggaaaagctg gcgttttacc ggctgttgga cgagttcttc
     8581 tgagggacct gatggtgttg gtggctgggt agggttgcgt cgcgtgggtg acagcacagt
     8641 gtggacgttg ggatccccgc tccgtgtaaa tggaggcgct cgttgatctg agccttgccc
     8701 cctgacgaac ggcggtggat ggaagatact gctctcaagt gctgaagcgg tagcttagct
     8761 ccccgtttcg tgctgatcag tctttttcaa cacgtaaaaa gcggaggagt tttgcaattt
     8821 tgttggttgt aacgatcctc cgttgatttt ggcctctttc tccatgggcg ggctgggcgt
     8881 atttgaagcg ggtacccagc ttttgttccc tttagtgagg gttaattgcg cgcttggcgt
     8941 aatcatggtc atagctgttt cctgtgtgaa attgttatcc gctcacaatt ccacacaaca
     9001 tacgagccgg aagcataaag tgtaaagcct ggggtgccta atgagtgagc taactcacat
     9061 taattgcgtt gcgctcactg cccgctttcc agtcgggaaa cctgtcgtgc cagctgcatt
     9121 aatgaatcgg ccaacgcgcg gggagaggcg gtttgcgtat tgggcgctct tccgcttcct
     9181 cgctcactga ctcgctgcgc tcggtcgttc ggctgcggcg agcggtatca gctcactcaa
     9241 aggcggtaat acggttatcc acagaatcag gggataacgc aggaaagaac atgtgagcaa
     9301 aaggccagca aaaggccagg aaccgtaaaa aggccgcgtt gctggcgttt ttccataggc
     9361 tccgcccccc tgacgagcat cacaaaaatc gacgctcaag tcagaggtgg cgaaacccga
     9421 caggactata aagataccag gcgtttcccc ctggaagctc cctcgtgcgc tctcctgttc
     9481 cgaccctgcc gcttaccgga tacctgtccg cctttctccc ttcgggaagc gtggcgcttt
     9541 ctcatagctc acgctgtagg tatctcagtt cggtgtaggt cgttcgctcc aagctgggct
     9601 gtgtgcacga accccccgtt cagcccgacc gctgcgcctt atccggtaac tatcgtcttg
     9661 agtccaaccc ggtaagacac gacttatcgc cactggcagc agccactggt aacaggatta
     9721 gcagagcgag gtatgtaggc ggtgctacag agttcttgaa gtggtggcct aactacggct
     9781 acactagaag gacagtattt ggtatctgcg ctctgctgaa gccagttacc ttcggaaaaa
     9841 gagttggtag ctcttgatcc ggcaaacaaa ccaccgctgg tagcggtggt ttttttgttt
     9901 gcaagcagca gattacgcgc agaaaaaaag gatctcaaga agatcctttg atcttttcta
     9961 cggggtctga cgctcagtgg aacgaaaact cacgttaagg gattttggtc atgagattat
    10021 caaaaaggat cttcacctag atccttttaa attaaaaatg aagttttaaa tcaatctaaa
    10081 gtatatatga gtaaacttgg tctgacagtt accaatgctt aatcagtgag gcacctatct
    10141 cagcgatctg tctatttcgt tcatccatag ttgcctgact ccccgtcgtg tagataacta
    10201 cgatacggga gggcttacca tctggcccca gtgctgcaat gataccgcga gacccacgct
    10261 caccggctcc agatttatca gcaataaacc agccagccgg aagggccgag cgcagaagtg
    10321 gtcctgcaac tttatccgcc tccatccagt ctattaattg ttgccgggaa gctagagtaa
    10381 gtagttcgcc agttaatagt ttgcgcaacg ttgttgccat tgctacaggc atcgtggtgt
    10441 cacgctcgtc gtttggtatg gcttcattca gctccggttc ccaacgatca aggcgagtta
    10501 catgatcccc catgttgtgc aaaaaagcgg ttagctcctt cggtcctccg atcgttgtca
    10561 gaagtaagtt ggccgcagtg ttatcactca tggttatggc agcactgcat aattctctta
    10621 ctgtcatgcc atccgtaaga tgcttttctg tgactggtga gtactcaacc aagtcattct
    10681 gagaatagtg tatgcggcga ccgagttgct cttgcccggc gtcaatacgg gataataccg
    10741 cgccacatag cagaacttta aaagtgctca tcattggaaa acgttcttcg gggcgaaaac
    10801 tctcaaggat cttaccgctg ttgagatcca gttcgatgta acccactcgt gcacccaact
    10861 gatcttcagc atcttttact ttcaccagcg tttctgggtg agcaaaaaca ggaaggcaaa
    10921 atgccgcaaa aaagggaata agggcgacac ggaaatgttg aatactcata ctcttccttt
    10981 ttcaatatta ttgaagcatt tatcagggtt attgtctcat gagcggatac atatttgaat
    11041 gtatttagaa aaataaacaa ataggggttc cgcgcacatt tccccgaaaa gtgccac
//
